>Addgene plasmid #198049 | pL1P6 ZmUbiP:GRF-GIF:NosT | addgene full sequence | sequence record 389377 | Addgene NGS Result
GAGCTTGTCTTCTGCACGAAGTGGTTTAAACTATCAGTGTTTGACAGGATATATTGGCGGGTAAACCTAA
GAGAAAAGAGCGTTTATTAGAATAATCGGATATTTAAAAGGGCGTGAAAAGGTTTATCCGTTCGTCCATT
TGTATGTGCATGCCAACCACAGGGTTCCCCAGATCAGGCGCTGGCTGCTGAACCCCCAGCCGGAACTGAC
CCCACAAGGCCCTAGCGTTTGCAATGCACCAGGTCATCATTGACCCAGGCGTGTTCCACCAGGCCGCTGC
CTCGCAACTCTTCGCAGGCTTCGCCGACCTGCTCGCGCCACTTCTTCACGCGGGTGGAATCCGATCCGCA
CATGAGGCGGAAGGTTTCCAGCTTGAGCGGGTACGGCTCCCGGTGCGAGCTGAAATAGTCGAACATCCGT
CGGGCCGTCGGCGACAGCTTGCGGTACTTCTCCCATATGAATTTCGTGTAGTGGTCGCCAGCAAACAGCA
CGACGATTTCCTCGTCGATCAGGACCTGGCAACGGGACGTTTTCTTGCCACGGTCCAGGACGCGGAAGCG
GTGCAGCAGCGACACCGATTCCAGGTGCCCAACGCGGTCGGACGTGAAGCCCATCGCCGTCGCCTGTAGG
CGCGACAGGCATTCCTCGGCCTTCGTGTAATACCGGCCATTGATCGACCAGCCCAGGTCCTGGCAAAGCT
CGTAGAACGTGAAGGTGATCGGCTCGCCGATAGGGGTGCGCTTCGCGTACTCCAACACCTGCTGCCACAC
CAGTTCGTCATCGTCGGCCCGCAGCTCGACGCCGGTGTAGGTGATCTTCACGTCCTTGTTGACGTGGAAA
ATGACCTTGTTTTGCAGCGCCTCGCGCGGGATTTTCTTGTTGCGCGTGGTGAACAGGGCAGAGCGGGCCG
TGTCGTTTGGCATCGCTCGCATCGTGTCCGGCCACGGCGCAATATCGAACAAGGAAAGCTGCATTTCCTT
GATCTGCTGCTTCGTGTGTTTCAGCAACGCGGCCTGCTTGGCCTCGCTGACCTGTTTTGCCAGGTCCTCG
CCGGCGGTTTTTCGCTTCTTGGTCGTCATAGTTCCTCGCGTGTCGATGGTCATCGACTTCGCCAAACCTG
CCGCCTCCTGTTCAAGACGACGCGAACGCTCCACGGCGGCCGATGGCGCGGGCAGGGCAGGGGGAGCCAG
TTGCACGCTGTCGCGCTCGATCTTGGCCGTAGCTTGCTGGACCATCGAGCCGACGGACTGGAAGGTTTCG
CGGGGCGCACGCATGACGGTGCGGCTTGCGATGGTTTCGGCATCCTCGGCGGAAAACCCCGCGTCGATCA
GTTCTTGCCTGTATGCCTTCCGGTCAAACGTCCGATTCATTCACCCTCCTTGCGGGATTGCCCCGACTCA
CGCCGGGGCAATGTGCCCTTATTCCTGATTTGACCCGCCTGGTGCCTTGGTGTCCAGATAATCCACCTTA
TCGGCAATGAAGTCGGTCCCGTAGACCGTCTGGCCGTCCTTCTCGTACTTGGTATTCCGAATCTTGCCCT
GCACGAATACCAGCGACCCCTTGCCCAAATACTTGCCGTGGGCCTCGGCCTGAGAGCCAAAACACTTGAT
GCGGAAGAAGTCGGTGCGCTCCTGCTTGTCGCCGGCATCGTTGCGCCACATCTAGGATCTGCCAGGAACC
GTAAAAAGGCCGCGTTGCTGGCGTTTTTCCATAGGCTCCGCCCCCCTGACGAGCATCACAAAAATCGACG
CTCAAGTCAGAGGTGGCGAAACCCGACAGGACTATAAAGATACCAGGCGTTTCCCCCTGGAAGCTCCCTC
GTGCGCTCTCCTGTTCCGACCCTGCCGCTTACCGGATACCTGTCCGCCTTTCTCCCTTCGGGAAGCGTGG
CGCTTTCTCATAGCTCACGCTGTAGGTATCTCAGTTCGGTGTAGGTCGTTCGCTCCAAGCTGGGCTGTGT
GCACGAACCCCCCGTTCAGCCCGACCGCTGCGCCTTATCCGGTAACTATCGTCTTGAGTCCAACCCGGTA
AGACACGACTTATCGCCACTGGCAGCAGCCACTGGTAACAGGATTAGCAGAGCGAGGTATGTAGGCGGTG
CTACAGAGTTCTTGAAGTGGTGGCCTAACTACGGCTACACTAGAAGGACAGTATTTGGTATCTGCGCTCT
GCTGAAGCCAGTTACCTTCGGAAAAAGAGTTGGTAGCTCTTGATCCGGCAAACAAACCACCGCTGGTAGC
GGTGGTTTTTTTGTTTGCAAGCAGCAGATTACGCGCAGAAAAAAAGGATCTCAAGAAGATCCTTTGATCT
TTTCTACGGGGTCTGACGCTCAGTGGAACGAAAACTCACGTTAAGGGATTTTGGTCATGAGATTATCAAA
AAGGATCTTCACCTAGATCCTTTTAAATTAAAAATGAAGTTTTAAATCAATCTAAAGTATATATGAGTAA
ACTTGGTCTGACAGTTACCAATGCTTAATCAGTGAGGCACCTATCTCAGCGATCTGTCTATTTCGTTCAT
CCATAGTTGCCTGACTCCCCGTCGTGTAGATAACTACGATACGGGAGGGCTTACCATCTGGCCCCAGTGC
TGCAATGATACCGCGAGAACCACGCTCACCGGCTCCAGATTTATCAGCAATAAACCAGCCAGCCGGAAGG
GCCGAGCGCAGAAGTGGTCCTGCAACTTTATCCGCCTCCATCCAGTCTATTAATTGTTGCCGGGAAGCTA
GAGTAAGTAGTTCGCCAGTTAATAGTTTGCGCAACGTTGTTGCCATTGCTACAGGCATCGTGGTGTCACG
CTCGTCGTTTGGTATGGCTTCATTCAGCTCCGGTTCCCAACGATCAAGGCGAGTTACATGATCCCCCATG
TTGTGCAAAAAAGCGGTTAGCTCCTTCGGTCCTCCGATCGTTGTCAGAAGTAAGTTGGCCGCAGTGTTAT
CACTCATGGTTATGGCAGCACTGCATAATTCTCTTACTGTCATGCCATCCGTAAGATGCTTTTCTGTGAC
TGGTGAGTACTCAACCAAGTCATTCTGAGAATAGTGTATGCGGCGACCGAGTTGCTCTTGCCCGGCGTCA
ATACGGGATAATACCGCGCCACATAGCAGAACTTTAAAAGTGCTCATCATTGGAAAACGTTCTTCGGGGC
GAAAACTCTCAAGGATCTTACCGCTGTTGAGATCCAGTTCGATGTAACCCACTCGTGCACCCAACTGATC
TTCAGCATCTTTTACTTTCACCAGCGTTTCTGGGTGAGCAAAAACAGGAAGGCAAAATGCCGCAAAAAAG
GGAATAAGGGCGACACGGAAATGTTGAATACTCATACTCTTCCTTTTTCAATATTATTGAAGCATTTATC
AGGGTTATTGTCTCATGAGCGGATACATATTTGAATGTATTTAGAAAAATAAACAAATAGGGGTTCCGCG
CACGAATTGGCCAGCGCTGCCATTTTTGGGGTGAGGCCGTTCGCGGCCGAGGGGCGCAGCCCCTGGGGGG
ATGGGAGGCCCGCGTTAGCGGGCCGGGAGGGTTCGAGAAGGGGGGGCACCCCCCTTCGGCGTGCGCGGTC
ACGCGCACAGGGCGCAGCCCTGGTTAAAAACAAGGTTTATAAATATTGGTTTAAAAGCAGGTTAAAAGAC
AGGTTAGCGGTGGCCGAAAAACGGGCGGAAACCCTTGCAAATGCTGGATTTTCTGCCTGTGGACAGCCCC
TCAAATGTCAATAGGTGCGCCCCTCATCTGTCAGCACTCTGCCCCTCAAGTGTCAAGGATCGCGCCCCTC
ATCTGTCAGTAGTCGCGCCCCTCAAGTGTCAATACCGCAGGGCACTTATCCCCAGGCTTGTCCACATCAT
CTGTGGGAAACTCGCGTAAAATCAGGCGTTTTCGCCGATTTGCGAGGCTGGCCAGCTCCACGTCGCCGGC
CGAAATCGAGCCTGCCCCTCATCTGTCAACGCCGCGCCGGGTGAGTCGGCCCCTCAAGTGTCAACGTCCG
CCCCTCATCTGTCAGTGAGGGCCAAGTTTTCCGCGAGGTATCCACAACGCCGGCGGCCGCGGTGTCTCGC
ACACGGCTTCGACGGCGTTTCTGGCGCGTTTGCAGGGCCATAGACGGCCGCCAGCCCAGCGGCGAGGGCA
ACCAGCCCGGTGAGCGTCGCAAAGGAGATCCTGATCTGACTGATGGGCTGCCTGTATCGAGTGGTGATTT
TGTGCCGAGCTGCCGGTCGGGGAGCTGTTGGCTGGCTGGTGGCAGGATATATTGTGGTGTAAACAAATTG
ACGCTTAGACAACTTAATAACACATTGCGGACGTTTTTAATGTACTGGGGTGGATGCAGTGGGCCCCACT
CTGTGAAGACAATGTGGAATTCGCATGCGGAGGTGCAGCGTGACCCGGTCGTGCCCCTCTCTAGAGATAA
TGAGCATTGCATGTCTAAGTTATAAAAAATTACCACATATTTTTTTTGTCACACTTGTTTGAAGTGCAGT
TTATCTATCTTTATACATATATTTAAACTTTACTCTACGAATAATATAATCTATAGTACTACAATAATAT
CAGTGTTTTAGAGAATCATATAAATGAACAGTTAGACATGGTCTAAAGGACAATTGAGTATTTTGACAAC
AGGACTCTACAGTTTTATCTTTTTAGTGTGCATGTGTTCTCCTTTTTTTTTGCAAATAGCTTCACCTATA
TAATACTTCATCCATTTTATTAGTACATCCATTTAGGGTTTAGGGTTAATGGTTTTTATAGACTAATTTT
TTTAGTACATCTATTTTATTCTATTTTAGCCTCTAAATTAAGAAAACTAAAACTCTATTTTAGTTTTTTT
ATTTAATAATTTAGATATAAAATAGAATAAAATAAAGTGACTAAAAATTAAACAAATACCCTTTAAGAAA
TTAAAAAAACTAAGGAAACATTTTTCTTGTTTCGAGTAGATAATGCCAGCCTGTTAAACGCCGTCGACGA
GTCTAACGGACACCAACCAGCGAACCAGCAGCGTCGCGTCGGGCCAAGCGAAGCAGACGGCACGGCATCT
CTGTCGCTGCCTCTGGACCCCTCTCGAGAGTTCCGCTCCACCGTTGGACTTGCTCCGCTGTCGGCATCCA
GAAATTGCGTGGCGGAGCGGCAGACGTGAGCCGGCACGGCAGGCGGCCTCCTCCTCCTCTCACGGCACGG
CAGCTACGGGGGATTCCTTTCCCACCGCTCCTTCGCTTTCCCTTCCTCGCCCGCCGTAATAAATAGACAC
CCCCTCCACACCCTCTTTCCCCAACCTCGTGTTGTTCGGAGCGCACACACACACAACCAGATCTCCCCCA
AATCCACCCGTCGGCACCTCCGCTTCAAGGTACGCCGCTCGTCCTCCCCCCCCCCCCCTCTCTACCTTCT
CTAGATCGGCGTTCCGGTCCATGGTTAGGGCCCGGTAGTTCTACTTCTGTTCATGTTTGTGTTAGATCCG
TGTTTGTGTTAGATCCGTGCTGCTAGCGTTCGTACACGGATGCGACCTGTACGTCAGACACGTTCTGATT
GCTAACTTGCCAGTGTTTCTCTTTGGGGAATCCTGGGATGGCTCTAGCCGTTCCGCAGACGGGATCGATT
TCATGATTTTTTTTGTTTCGTTGCATAGGGTTTGGTTTGCCCTTTTCCTTTATTTCAATATATGCCGTGC
ACTTGTTTGTCGGGTCATCTTTTCATGCTTTTTTTTGTCTTGGTTGTGATGATGTGGTCTGGTTGGGCGG
TCGTTCTAGATCGGAGTAGAATTCTGTTTCAAACTACCTGGTGGATTTATTAATTTTGGATCTGTATGTG
TGTGCCATACATATTCATAGTTACGAATTGAAGATGATGGATGGAAATATCGATCTAGGATAGGTATACA
TGTTGATGCGGGTTTTACTGATGCATATACAGAGATGCTTTTTGTTCGCTTGGTTGTGATGATGTGGTGT
GGTTGGGCGGTCGTTCATTCGTTCTAGATCGGAGTAGAATACTGTTTCAAACTACCTGGTGTATTTATTA
ATTTTGGAACTGTATGTGTGTGTCATACATCTTCATAGTTACGAGTTTAAGATGGATGGAAATATCGATC
TAGGATAGGTATACATGTTGATGTGGGTTTTACTGATGCATATACATGATGGCATATGCAGCATCTATTC
ATATGCTCTAACCTTGAGTACCTATCTATTATAATAAACAAGTATGTTTTATAATTATTTTGATCTTGAT
ATACTTGGATGATGGCATATGCAGCAGCTATATGTGGATTTTTTTAGCCCTGCCTTCATACGCTATTTAT
TTGCTTGGTACTGTTTCTTTTGTCGATGCTCACCCTGTTGTTTGGTGTTACTTCTGCAGGAATGGCGATG
CCGTATGCCTCTCTTTCCCCGGCAGGCGACCGCCGCTCCTCCCCGGCCGCCACCGCCACCGCCTCCCTCC
TCCCCTTCTGCCGCTCCTCCCCCTTCTCCGCCGGCGGCAATGGCGGCATGGGGGAGGAGGCGCGGATGGA
CGGGAGGTGGATGGCGAGGCCGGTGCCCTTCACGGCGGCGCAGTACGAGGAGCTGGAGCACCAGGCGCTC
ATATACAAGTACCTGGTGGCCGGCGTGTCCGTCCCGCCGGATCTCGTGCTCCCCATCCGCCGCGGCATCG
AGTCCCTCGCCGCCCGCTTCTACCACAACCCCCTCGCCATCGGGTACGGATCGTACCTGGGCAAGAAGGT
GGATCCGGAGCCGGGCCGGTGCCGGCGCACGGACGGCAAGAAGTGGCGGTGCGCCAAGGAGGCCGCCTCC
GACTCCAAGTATTGCGAGCGCCACATGCACCGCGGCCGCAACCGTTCAAGAAAGCCTGTGGAAACGCAGC
TCGTCTCGCACTCCCAGCCGCCGGCCGCCTCCGTCGTGCCGCCCCTCGCCACCGGCTTCCACAACCACTC
CCTCTACCCCGCCATCGGCGGCACCAACGGTGGTGGAGGCGGGGGGAACAACGGCATGTCCATGCCCGGC
ACGTTCTCCTCCGCGCTGGGGCCGCCTCAGCAGCACATGGGCAACAATGCCGCCTCTCCCTACGCGGCTC
TCGGCGGCGCCGGAACATGCAAAGATTTCAGGTATACCGCATATGGAATAAGATCTTTGGCAGACGAGCA
GAGTCAGCTCATGACAGAAGCCATGAACACCTCCGTGGAGAACCCATGGCGCCTGCCGCCATCTTCTCAA
ACGACTACATTCCCGCTCTCAAGCTACTCTCCTCAGCTTGGAGCAACGAGTGACCTGGGTCAGAACAACA
GCAGCAACAACAACAGCGGCGTCAAGGCCGAGGGACAGCAGCAGCAGCAGCCGCTCTCCTTCCCGGGGTG
CGGCGACTTCGGCAGCGGCGACTCCGCGAAGCAGGAGAACCAGACGCTGCGGCCGTTCTTCGACGAGTGG
CCCAAGACGAGGGACTCGTGGTCGGACCTGACCGACGACAACTCGAACGTCGCCTCCTTCTCGGCCACCC
AGCTGTCGATCTCGATACCCATGACGTCCTCCGACTTCTCCGCCGCCAGCTCCCAGTCGCCCAACGGCAT
GCTGTTCGCCGGCGAGATGTACGCGGCCGCTGCCATGCAGCAGCAACACCTGATGCAGATGAACCAGAGC
ATGATGGGGGGCTACGCTTCCTCTACCACTGCCACCACTGATCTCATTCAGCAGTACCTGGATGAGAACA
AGCAGCTGATCCTGGCCATCCTCGACAACCAGAACAACGGCAAGGTGGAGGAGTGCGCACGGAACCAAGC
TAAGCTCCAGCAGAACCTCATGTACCTCGCCGCCATCGCCGACAGCCAGCCTCCGCAGACGGCATCGCTG
TCTCAGTACCCGTCCAACCTGATGATGCAGTCCGGGCCGCGGTACATGCAGCAGCAGTCGGCGCAGATGA
TGTCGCCGCAGTCGCTGATGGCGGCGCGGTCGTCGATGATGTACGCGCAGCAGGCCATGTCGCCGCTCCA
GCAGCAGCAGCAGCAGCAGCAGCACCAGGCGGCCGCGCACGGCCAGCTGGGGATGTCCTCCGGCGCGACC
ACCGGGTTCAACCTCCTGCACGGTGAGGCCAGCATGGGCGGCGGCGGCGGCGCCACTGGCAACAGCATGA
TGAACGCCAGCGTCTTTTCGGACTATGGCCGCGGCGGCAGCGGCGCCAAGGAGGGGTCGACCTCGCTGTC
GGCCGACGCTCGCGGCGCCAACTCTGGCGCGCACAGCGGCGACGGGGAGTACCTCAAGGGCACCGAGGAG
GAAGGAAGCTAGGCTTGTCAAGCAGATCGTTCAAACATTTGGCAATAAAGTTTCTTAAGATTGAATCCTG
TTGCCGGTCTTGCGATGATTATCATATAATTTCTGTTGAATTACGTTAAGCATGTAATAATTAACATGTA
ATGCATGACGTTATTTATGAGATGGGTTTTTATGATTAGAGTCCCGCAATTATACATTTAATACGCGATA
GAAAACAAAATATAGCGCGCAAACTAGGATAAATTATCGCGCGCGGTGTCATCTATGTTACTAGATCGAC
GCT
Features (pLannotate 1.2.2; 12 found; start..end, strand, type, name):
     42..66      +  misc_feature   RB T-DNA repeat: right border repeat from nopaline C58 T-DNA
    178..198     -  CDS            TetR (fragment): tetracycline resistance regulatory protein; tetR
    225..1370    -  CDS            trfA: TRFA_ECOLX - Experimental evidence at protein level: Swiss-Prot protein existence level 1. Also involved in plasmid copy number control, promoting intermolecular coupling of protein bound iterons at oriV, which inhibits replication initiation. From Escherichia coli.
   1706..2294    -  rep_origin     ori: high-copy-number ColE1/pMB1/pBR322/pUC origin of replication
   2465..3325    -  CDS            AmpR: β-lactamase; bla; confers resistance to ampicillin, carbenicillin, and related antibiotics
   3326..3430    -  promoter       AmpR promoter: bla
   3517..4148    -  rep_origin     oriV: incP origin of replication
   4240..4264    +  misc_feature   LB T-DNA repeat: left border repeat from nopaline C58 T-DNA
   4373..6359    +  promoter       Ubi promoter: maize polyubiquitin gene promoter
   6362..7558    +  CDS            GRF4: GRF4_ORYSJ - Also known as GL2 From Oryza sativa subsp. japonica (Rice).
   7625..8269    +  CDS            GIF1 (fragment): GIF1_ORYSJ - Also known as AN3 From Oryza sativa subsp. japonica (Rice).
   8285..8537    +  terminator     NOS terminator: nopaline synthase terminator and poly(A) signal
