[The description below was written by a language model from this plasmid's Addgene catalogue record and pLannotate feature annotations shown in this document.]
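Description:
pL1P6 ZmUbiP:GRF-GIF:NosT is a MoClo Golden Gate Level 1 module occupying Position 6, built in the pICH47781 acceptor backbone and catalogued as a synthetic biology vector of 8,543 bp. It is maintained in E. coli as a high-copy plasmid through a ColE1/pUC-type origin and selected with ampicillin via the β-lactamase gene and its native promoter. The backbone also carries the incP oriV and the trfA replication initiator, the broad-host-range pair that allows replication in Agrobacterium, along with a short TetR remnant. Nopaline-type left and right T-DNA border repeats flank the cargo, so the cassette sits within a transferable T-DNA region. The insert was assembled through BsaI (Eco31I) sites that were destroyed during cloning, as is normal for Level 1 assembly. Its position-specific design is intended for ordered combination with other Level 1 units into a multigene Level 2 construct.

The payload is a single plant overexpression unit. The maize polyubiquitin promoter, a strong constitutive promoter widely used in cereals, drives a fusion of Growth-Regulating Factor 4 to its cofactor GRF-Interacting Factor 1, and the nopaline synthase terminator supplies the polyadenylation signal. The insert name indicates wheat (Ta) sequences within a construct listed as synthetic. The automated annotation matched the two coding regions to the rice GRF4 and GIF1 proteins, which probably reflects homology-based matching rather than a rice origin. The GRF4-GIF1 chimera derives from previously published work, and it is included here to improve in vitro regeneration and transformation efficiency in wheat, for example alongside selection or genome-editing modules.
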