Addgene plasmid #198049: pL1P6 ZmUbiP:GRF-GIF:NosT
Purpose: MoClo Golden Gate Level 1 Position 6. Overexpression cassette of Growth-Regulating Factor 4 (GRF4) plus GRF-Interacting Factor 1 (GRF4-GIF1). Improves in vitro wheat regeneration and transformation.
Depositing lab: Cristobal Uauy & John Innes Centre - Wheat Transformation and Genome Editing. Depositing organization: John Innes Centre.
Backbone
  Vector backbone: pICH47781 AddGene #48005
  Backbone manufacturer: Sylvestre Marillonnet
  Backbone size w/o insert (bp): 4348
  Total vector size (bp): 8543
  Vector type: Synthetic Biology
Growth in bacteria
  Bacterial resistance: Ampicillin, 100 μg/mL
  Growth temperature: 37°C
  Growth strain: DH5alpha
  Copy number: High Copy
Gene/Insert
  Gene/Insert name: ZmUbiP::TaGRF4-GIF1::NosT (alt name: Overexpression Growth-Regulating Factor 4 and cofactor GRF-Interacting Factor 1)
  Species: Synthetic
  Promoter: Zea mays (maize) ubiquitin promoter
  Cloning method: Restriction Enzyme; 5′ cloning site Eco31I (BsaI) (destroyed during cloning); 3′ cloning site Eco31I (BsaI) (destroyed during cloning)
  Sequencing primers: 5′ GAACCCTGTGGTTGGCATGCACATAC; 3′ CTGGTGGCAGGATATATTGTGGTG
Resource information
  A portion of this plasmid was derived from a plasmid made by: Debernardi JM, Tricoli DM, Ercoli MF, Hayta S, Ronald P, Palatnik JF, Dubcovsky J. Nat Biotechnol 38, 1274–1279 (2020). We acknowledge the researchers at UC Davis and HHMI for the development of GRF4-GIF1 fusion reported in PMID: 33046875.
Terms and licenses: Academic/Nonprofit Terms; Industry Terms: Not Available to Industry
How to cite: pL1P6 ZmUbiP:GRF-GIF:NosT was a gift from Cristobal Uauy & John Innes Centre - Wheat Transformation and Genome Editing (Addgene plasmid # 198049 ; http://n2t.net/addgene:198049 ; RRID:Addgene_198049)
