>Addgene plasmid #198049 | pL1P6 ZmUbiP:GRF-GIF:NosT | addgene full sequence | sequence record 391867 | LB-F1 5'-gtggtgtaaacaaattgacgc-3'
NNNNNNNNCNNTNGCGGACGTTTNNANGTACTGGGGTGGATGCAGTGGGCCCCACTCTGTGAAGACAATG
TGGAATTCCTCGAGGGAGGTGCAGCGTGACCCGGTCGTGCCCCTCTCTAGAGATAATGAGCATTGCATGT
CTAAGTTATAAAAAATTACCACATATTTTTTTTGTCACACTTGTTTGAAGTGCAGTTTATCTATCTTTAT
ACATATATTTAAACTTTACTCTACGAATAATATAATCTATAGTACTACAATAATATCAGTGTTTTAGAGA
ATCATATAAATGAACAGTTAGACATGGTCTAAAGGACAATTGAGTATTTTGACAACAGGACTCTACAGTT
TTATCTTTTTAGTGTGCATGTGTTCTCCTTTTTTTTTGCAAATAGCTTCACCTATATAATACTTCATCCA
TTTTATTAGTACATCCATTTAGGGTTTAGGGTTAATGGTTTTTATAGACTAATTTTTTTAGTACATCTAT
TTTATTCTATTTTAGCCTCTAAATTAAGAAAACTAAAACTCTATTTTAGTTTTTTTATTTAATAATTTAG
ATATAAAATAGAATAAAATAAAGTGACTAAAAATTAAACAAATACCCTTTAAGAAATTAAAAAAACTAAG
GAAACATTTTTCTTGTTTCGAGTAGATAATGCCAGCCTGTTAAACGCCGTCGACGAGTCTAACGGACACC
AACCAGCGAACCAGCAGCGTCGCGTCGGGCCAAGCGAAGCAGACGGCACGGCATCTCTGTCGCTGCCTCT
GGACCCCTCTCGAGAGTTCCGCTCCACCGTTGGACTTGCTCCGCTGTCGGCATCCAGAAATTGCGTGGCG
GAGCGGCAGACGTGAGCCGGCACGGCNNCGGCCTCCTCCTCCTCTCACGGCACGGCAGCTANGGGGATTC
CTTTCCCACCGCTCCTTCGCTTTCC
